>Addgene plasmid #53671 | FKBP1AA-c001 | depositor partial sequence | sequence record 83798 | insert sequence
ATGCACCATCATCATCATCATTCTTCTGGTGTAGATCTGGGTACCGAGAACCTGTACTTCCAATCCATGG
GAGTGCAGGTGGAAACCATCTCCCCAGGAGACGGGCGCACCTTCCCCAAGCGCGGCCAGACCTGCGTGGT
GCACTACACCGGGATGCTTGAAGATGGAAAGAAATTTGATTCCTCCCGGGACAGAAACAAGCCCTTTAAG
TTTATGCTAGGCAAGCAGGAGGTGATCCGAGGCTGGGAAGAAGGGGTTGCCCAGATGAGTGTGGGTCAGA
GAGCCAAACTGACTATATCTCCAGATTATGCCTATGGTGCCACTGGGCACCCAGGCATCATCCCACCACA
TGCCACTCTCGTCTTCGATGTGGAGCTTCTAAAACTGGAATGACAGTAAAGGTGGATACGGATCCGAA
