>Addgene plasmid #53671 | FKBP1AA-c001 | addgene partial sequence | sequence record 86664 | T7 5'-TAATACGACTCACTATAGGG-3'
ATTTTGTTTAACTTTAAGAAGGAGATATACATATGCACCATCATCATCATCATTCTTCTGGTGTAGATCT
GGGTACCGAGAACCTGTACTTCCAATCCATGGGAGTGCAGGTGGAAACCATCTCCCCAGGAGACGGGCGC
ACCTTCCCCAAGCGCGGCCAGACCTGCGTGGTGCACTACACCGGGATGCTTGAAGATGGAAAGAAATTTG
ATTCCTCCCGGGACAGAAACAAGCCCTTTAAGTTTATGCTAGGCAAGCAGGAGGTGATCCGAGGCTGGGA
AGAAGGGGTTGCCCAGATGAGTGTGGGTCAGAGAGCCAAACTGACTATATCTCCAGATTATGCCTATGGT
GCCACTGGGCACCCAGGCATCATCCCACCACATGCCACTCTCGTCTTCGATGTGGAGCTTCTAAAACTGG
AATGACAGTAAAGGTGGATACGGATCCGAATTCGAGCTCCGTCGACAAGCTTGCGGCCGCACTCGAGCAC
CACCACCACCACCACTGAGATCCGGCTGCTAACAAAGCCCGAAAGGAAGCTGAGTTGGCTGCTGCCACCG
CTGAGCAATAACTAGCATAACCCCTTGGGGCCTCTAAACGGGTCTTGAGGGGTTTTTTGCTGAAAGGAGG
AACTATATCCGGATTGGCGAATGGG
[124 nt withheld, positions 656-779]
C
[91 nt withheld, positions 781-871]
A
[49 nt withheld, positions 873-921]
CCTTTGACGTTGGA
