[The description below was written by a language model from this plasmid's Addgene catalogue record.]
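Description:
FKBP1AA-c001 is a bacterial expression plasmid built on pNIC28-Bsa4, a pET28-derived vector from a structural genomics programme designed for high-throughput ligation-independent cloning. It is maintained in E. coli under kanamycin selection and is recorded as high copy. The parent vector carries a SacB stuffer fragment flanked by BsaI sites; cleavage with BsaI followed by T4 polymerase treatment generates the single-stranded overhangs used for LIC. The insert takes the place of the stuffer, whose SacB gene normally allows counter-selection against uncut parental vector on sucrose.

The insert is listed as FKBP1AA, a construct of the FKBP1A gene, which by its name encodes an FK506-binding protein. The record does not state the species. It also cautions that the insert was designed for structure determination and may not cover the full open reading frame, so the exact construct boundaries should be checked against the sequence. Expression is driven by a T7 promoter under lac operator control, so it requires a host supplying T7 RNA polymerase, such as a DE3 lysogen, and is inducible. The depositor recommends a BL21(DE3) derivative carrying a rare-codon tRNA plasmid for expression, while a standard cloning strain is used for propagation. The protein is made with an N-terminal hexahistidine tag followed by a TEV protease site, which allows immobilised metal affinity purification and later removal of the tag. T7 promoter and T7 terminator primers flank the cassette for sequence verification.

The plasmid is intended for recombinant production of purified protein for crystallography and related biophysical work, and the depositor's comments link it to a deposited structure.
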