Addgene plasmid #53671: FKBP1AA-c001
Purpose: bacterial expression plasmid
Depositing lab: Nicola Burgess-Brown. Depositing organization: University of Oxford.
Backbone
  Vector backbone: pNIC28-Bsa4
  Backbone manufacturer: SGC
  Vector type: Bacterial Expression
Growth in bacteria
  Bacterial resistance: Kanamycin, 50 μg/mL
  Growth temperature: 37°C
  Growth strain: Mach1
  Growth instructions: BL21(DE3)-R3-pRARE2 is recommended for expression
  Copy number: High Copy
Gene/Insert
  Gene/Insert name: FKBP1AA (alt name: gi|4503725)
  Mutation: Bacterial expression for structure determination; may not be full ORF, see comments
  Tag / fusion protein: His6-TEV (N terminal on insert)
  Cloning method: Ligation Independent Cloning
  Sequencing primers: 5′ T7; 3′ T7-term
Terms and licenses: Academic/Nonprofit Terms; Industry Terms: Not Available to Industry
Depositor comments: T7/lac regulated, N-terminal His-tag, TEV, LIC cloning using BsaI cleavage/T4 polymerase, SacB stuffer fragment, pET28 backbone. http://www.thesgc.org/structures/3MDY/
How to cite: FKBP1AA-c001 was a gift from Nicola Burgess-Brown (Addgene plasmid # 53671 ; http://n2t.net/addgene:53671 ; RRID:Addgene_53671)
